Addgene plasmid #248819: His6-TEV-LplA W37V and C55M
Purpose: Plasmid used for bacterial expression of LplA variants. TEV cleavage site enables removal of N-terminal His6 tag.
Depositing lab: Alice Ting. Depositing organization: Stanford University. Publication: Computational design of conformation-biasing mutations to alter protein functions. Cavanagh PE, Xue AG, Dai SA, Qiang A, Matsui T, Ting AY. Science. 2026 Jan 8:eadv7953. doi: 10.1126/science.adv7953. PubMed 41505504.
Backbone
  Vector backbone: pYFJ22
  Vector type: Bacterial Expression
Growth in bacteria
  Bacterial resistance: Ampicillin, 100 μg/mL
  Growth temperature: 37°C
  Growth strain: DH5alpha
  Copy number: High Copy
Gene/Insert
  Gene/Insert name: LplA
  Species: E. coli
  Mutation: W37V and C55M
  Tag / fusion protein: 6xHis-TEV (N terminal on insert)
  Cloning method: Restriction Enzyme; 5′ cloning site unknown (unknown if destroyed)
Terms and licenses: Academic/Nonprofit Terms; Industry Terms: Not Available to Industry
Depositor comments: Please visit https://doi.org/10.1101/2025.05.03.652001 for bioRxiv preprint.
How to cite: His6-TEV-LplA W37V and C55M was a gift from Alice Ting (Addgene plasmid # 248819 ; http://n2t.net/addgene:248819 ; RRID:Addgene_248819)
