[The description below was written by a language model from this plasmid's Addgene catalogue record and pLannotate feature annotations shown in this document.]
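Description:
His6-TEV-LplA W37V and C55M is a bacterial expression plasmid built on the pYFJ22 backbone for producing a double-mutant form of Escherichia coli lipoate-protein ligase A (LplA). It is about 5.9 kb, replicates from a high-copy ColE1/pMB1-type origin and is selected with ampicillin through a bla (AmpR) cassette. The annotation also finds a pBR322 bom region, a short rop fragment, and a full-length chloramphenicol acetyltransferase (cat) coding sequence preceded by only a fragment of its promoter and followed by an rrnB T1 terminator. This layout resembles T5/lac expression vectors, but the record lists only ampicillin as the selection.

The lplA coding sequence sits downstream of a bacteriophage T5 promoter that is recognised by the host E. coli RNA polymerase and carries lac operator sequences. A lacI gene driven by the stronger lacIq promoter is on the same plasmid, so expression is repressed until it is relieved with IPTG. A lambda t0 terminator lies beyond the insert. A short fragment of the neighbouring chromosomal gene yjjJ sits just past the end of lplA. It was probably carried along when the gene was cloned from the genome, although the record does not say so.

An N-terminal 6xHis tag allows metal-affinity purification. According to the catalogue entry, a TEV protease site between the tag and LplA lets the tag be removed afterwards, though the feature table does not annotate this site separately. LplA normally activates lipoate to lipoyl-AMP and transfers it onto lipoyl domains of acceptor proteins. The W37V and C55M substitutions belong to a set of LplA variants associated with work on computationally designed, conformation-biasing mutations. The plasmid is intended for recombinant expression and purification of this variant.
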