Features (pLannotate 1.2.2; 18 found; start..end, strand, type, name):
    363..384     +  protein_bind   CAP binding site: CAP binding activates transcription in the presence of cAMP. E. coli catabolite activator protein
    403..420     +  promoter       tet promoter (fragment): E. coli promoter for tetracycline efflux protein gene
    443..529     -  terminator     rrnB T1 terminator: Escherichia coli rrnB; transcription terminator T1 from the E. coli rrnB gene
    597..1253    -  CDS            cat: CAT_ECOLX - Experimental evidence at protein level: Swiss-Prot protein existence level 1. This enzyme is an effector of chloramphenicol resistance in bacteria. From Escherichia coli. This protein is used as a marker in many commonly used cloning vectors, such as pACYC184.
   1254..1282    -  promoter       cat promoter (fragment): promoter of the E. coli cat gene encoding chloramphenicol acetyltransferase
   1297..1391    -  terminator     lambda t0 terminator: transcription terminator from phage lambda
   1409..1573    +  CDS            yjjJ (fragment): YJJJ_ECOLI - Experimental evidence at protein level: Swiss-Prot protein existence level 1. Toxic when overexpressed in E.coli, leading to long filamentous cells. The toxic effect is neutralized by non-cognate antitoxin HipB (PubMed:28430938). Does not seem to inhibit DNA, RNA or protein synthesis, and unlike paralogous toxin HipA its toxic activity is not counteracted by overexpression of GltX (PubMed:28430938). Binds DNA (PubMed:28430938). Might be a protein kinase (By similarity). From Escherichia coli (strain K12).
   1580..2593    -  CDS            lplA: LPLA_ECOLI - Also known as yjjF. Experimental evidence at protein level: Swiss-Prot protein existence level 1. Catalyzes both the ATP-dependent activation of exogenously supplied lipoate to lipoyl-AMP and the transfer of the activated lipoyl onto the lipoyl domains of lipoate-dependent enzymes. Is also able to catalyze very poorly the transfer of lipoyl and octanoyl moiety from their acyl carrier protein. From Escherichia coli (strain K12).
   2615..2632    -  CDS            7xHis (fragment): 6xHis affinity tag
   2672..2688    -  protein_bind   lac operator: The lac repressor binds to the lac operator to inhibit transcription in E. coli. This inhibition can be relieved by adding lactose or isopropyl-β-D-thiogalactopyranoside (IPTG). lac repressor encoded by lacI
   2696..2740    -  promoter       T5 promoter: bacteriophage T5 promoter for E. coli RNA polymerase, with embedded lac operator
   2850..2954    +  promoter       AmpR promoter: bla
   2955..3815    +  CDS            AmpR: β-lactamase; bla; confers resistance to ampicillin, carbenicillin, and related antibiotics
   3986..4574    +  rep_origin     ori: high-copy-number ColE1/pMB1/pBR322/pUC origin of replication
   4760..4900    -  misc_feature   bom: basis of mobility region from pBR322
   5002..5043    -  CDS            rop (fragment): Rop protein, which maintains plasmids at low copy number; rop
   5095..5169    +  promoter       lacIq promoter: lacI (mutant); In the lacIq allele, a single base change in the promoter boosts expression of the lacI gene about 10-fold.
   5170..350     +  CDS            lacI (across the origin): lac repressor; lacI; The lac repressor binds to the lac operator to inhibit transcription in E. coli. This inhibition can be relieved by adding lactose or isopropyl-β-D-thiogalactopyranoside (IPTG).
>Addgene plasmid #248819 | His6-TEV-LplA W37V and C55M | addgene full sequence | sequence record 495682 | Addgene NGS Result
CCAACGATCAGATGGCGCTGGGCGCAATGCGCGCCATTACCGAGTCCGGGCTGCGCGTTGGTGCGGATAT
CTCGGTAGTGGGATACGACGATACCGAAGACAGCTCATGTTATATCCCGCCGTTAACCACCATCAAACAG
GATTTTCGCCTGCTGGGGCAAACCAGCGTGGACCGCTTGCTGCAACTCTCTCAGGGCCAGGCGGTGAAGG
GCAATCAGCTGTTGCCCGTCTCACTGGTGAAAAGAAAAACCACCCTGGCGCCCAATACGCAAACCGCCTC
TCCCCGCGCGTTGGCCGATTCATTAATGCAGCTGGCACGACAGGTTTCCCGACTGGAAAGCGGGCAGTGA
GCGCAACGCAATTAATGTAAGTTAGCTCACTCATTAGGCACAATTCTCATGTTTGACAGCTTATCATCGA
CTGCACGTAATCTAGAGGGCGGATTTGTCCTACTCAGGAGAGCGTTCACCGACAAACAACAGATAAAACG
AAAGGCCCAGTCTTTCGACTGAGCCTTTCGTTTTATTTGATGCCTCAAGCTAGAGAGTCATTACCCCAGG
CGTTTAAGGGCACCAATAACTGCCTTAAAAAAATTACGCCCCGCCCTGCCACTCATCGCAGTACTGTTGT
AATTCATTAAGCATTCTGCCGACATGGAAGCCATCACAAACGGCATGATGAACCTGAATCGCCAGCGGCA
TCAGCACCTTGTCGCCTTGCGTATAATATTTGCCCATGGTGAAAACGGGGGCGAAGAAGTTGTCCATATT
GGCCACGTTTAAATCAAAACTGGTGAAACTCACCCAGGGATTGGCTGAGACGAAAAACATATTCTCAATA
AACCCTTTAGGGAAATAGGCCAGGTTTTCACCGTAACACGCCACATCTTGCGAATATATGTGTAGAAACT
GCCGGAAATCGTCGTGGTATTCACTCCAGAGCGATGAAAACGTTTCAGTTTGCTCATGGAAAACGGTGTA
ACAAGGGTGAACACTATCCCATATCACCAGCTCACCGTCTTTCATTGCCATACGAAATTCCGGATGAGCA
TTCATCAGGCGGGCAAGAATGTGAATAAAGGCCGGATAAAACTTGTGCTTATTTTTCTTTACGGTCTTTA
AAAAGGCCGTAATATCCAGCTGAACGGTCTGGTTATAGGTACATTGAGCAACTGACTGAAATGCCTCAAA
ATGTTCTTTACGATGCCATTGGGATATATCAACGGTGGTATATCCAGTGATTTTTTTCTCCATTTTAGCT
TCCTTAGCTCCTGAAAATCTCGCCAAGCTAGCTTGGATTCTCACCAATAAAAAACGCCCGGCGGCAACCG
AGCGTTCTGAACAAATCCAGATGGAGTTCTGAGGTCATTACTGGATCTATCAACAGGAGTCCAAGCTCAG
CTAATTAAGCTTGGCTGCAGGTCGACGGATCCCCAACGGCGATCCCGCTGGCGCAGCAGTTCTGGCAAAC
GGTCGCCAGAGATCCGCGTATCAGCGAGGCGTTTCGCCACATTGCGCAAGAAATGCCGGAAAAAATCCGG
CAAATCGAAGAGAAAGTTGCCCGCATGGGCGGGTAACTACCTTACAGCCCCCGCCATCCATGCCGATAAC
TCCCGTAGCTCTTTTTCCTGTTCCGGGAAGTCAACCAACAGCGCTTCGCACTCCTGTTGCAGCATATCTG
CGCGGTACAGGCAGCCTTGCAGTCGTCCGGCGAGGGCTTCCAGCGGCGCGGGGTTGAGGCTGTCGGTAAA
CACCTGGGCGCGGGTGATATGGCCTTTTTCAACGTCGAAATGCAGTTCCACGCCGCCCCAGGTAAAGCGT
TCATCCAGCAGATGCGAGAATGCCGGAGCCTGACCGAAGTTCCATTCCCAGCTACTCTGGCGGGCAAAGG
TTTCGGCGAAGTTTGGCAAGTCTGGCGTTTTGTTCGGGGAGATGATTTCCGCTTCCACGCGCTCGCCATA
ATGGGCGAAAAAGGCCTCGGTTATGGCCTCGCAAACCTGCTCATGGGTGATCCCCGGCAACAGCTCGGTG
AGGTTGGTCACGCGGGAACGTACCGACGTAATGCCTTTCGCCGCCAGTTTCTTTTTATCCGGATTGAGAT
AGTTTGCCAGGCGGCTGAGGTCGGCATTGAGTAGCAAGGTGCCGTGGTGGAAGCCGCGATCTTTGGTTTC
GCGATAGGCCGAGCCTGAGACTTTGCGGTCGCCTTCGACGGTTTTCACCACCAGATCGTTACGTCCGGAC
GCTTCGGCGCTGACGCCGAGCGCGTTCAGCGCATTGAGCACAATCGACGTGGAGATAGTTTTATCGTACT
CCGGCTTGCCAGCCATAAAGGTAAAGCAGGTATTGCCGAGATCGTGGAACACCGCGCCGCCACCGCTACT
GCGCCGCGCCAGGCGGACGTTATCTTCTTCCATCCGCCGGGTATTCATCTCTTTCCACGGGTTCTGCGCG
CGACCAATTACTACCGTGTCGGCATTGCGCACGAGAAACAGAACGCGCTGCGTGGCGGGCATTTGGCGAA
AAATACACTCTTCCACCGCCAGGTTAAACCACGGGTCGTAAGAGTCAGAGATGAGCAGGCGTAATGTGGA
CATGCCTTGGAAATACAAGTTTTCGTGATGGTGATGGTGATGCATAGTTAATTTCTCCTCTTTAATGAAT
TCTGTGTGAAATTGTTATCCGCTCACAATTGAATCTATTATAATTGTTATCCGCTCACAAAGCAAATAAA
TTTTTTATGATTTCTCGAGGTGAAGACGAAAGGGCCTCGTGATACGCCTATTTTTATAGGTTAATGTCAT
GATAATAATGGTTTCTTAGACGTCAGGTGGCACTTTTCGGGGAAATGTGCGCGGAACCCCTATTTGTTTA
TTTTTCTAAATACATTCAAATATGTATCCGCTCATGAGACAATAACCCTGATAAATGCTTCAATAATATT
GAAAAAGGAAGAGTATGAGTATTCAACATTTCCGTGTCGCCCTTATTCCCTTTTTTGCGGCATTTTGCCT
TCCTGTTTTTGCTCACCCAGAAACGCTGGTGAAAGTAAAAGATGCTGAAGATCAGTTGGGTGCACGAGTG
GGTTACATCGAACTGGATCTCAACAGCGGTAAGATCCTTGAGAGTTTTCGCCCCGAAGAACGTTTTCCAA
TGATGAGCACTTTTAAAGTTCTGCTATGTGGCGCGGTATTATCCCGTATTGACGCCGGGCAAGAGCAACT
CGGTCGCCGCATACACTATTCTCAGAATGACTTGGTTGAGTACTCACCAGTCACAGAAAAGCATCTTACG
GATGGCATGACAGTAAGAGAATTATGCAGTGCTGCCATAACCATGAGTGATAACACTGCGGCCAACTTAC
TTCTGACAACGATCGGAGGACCGAAGGAGCTAACCGCTTTTTTGCACAACATGGGGGATCATGTAACTCG
CCTTGATCGTTGGGAACCGGAGCTGAATGAAGCCATACCAAACGACGAGCGTGACACCACGATGCCTGTA
GCAATGGCAACAACGTTGCGCAAACTATTAACTGGCGAACTACTTACTCTAGCTTCCCGGCAACAATTAA
TAGACTGGATGGAGGCGGATAAAGTTGCAGGACCACTTCTGCGCTCGGCCCTTCCGGCTGGCTGGTTTAT
TGCTGATAAATCTGGAGCCGGTGAGCGTGGGTCTCGCGGTATCATTGCAGCACTGGGGCCAGATGGTAAG
CCCTCCCGTATCGTAGTTATCTACACGACGGGGAGTCAGGCAACTATGGATGAACGAAATAGACAGATCG
CTGAGATAGGTGCCTCACTGATTAAGCATTGGTAACTGTCAGACCAAGTTTACTCATATATACTTTAGAT
TGATTTAAAACTTCATTTTTAATTTAAAAGGATCTAGGTGAAGATCCTTTTTGATAATCTCATGACCAAA
ATCCCTTAACGTGAGTTTTCGTTCCACTGAGCGTCAGACCCCGTAGAAAAGATCAAAGGATCTTCTTGAG
ATCCTTTTTTTCTGCGCGTAATCTGCTGCTTGCAAACAAAAAAACCACCGCTACCAGCGGTGGTTTGTTT
GCCGGATCAAGAGCTACCAACTCTTTTTCCGAAGGTAACTGGCTTCAGCAGAGCGCAGATACCAAATACT
GTCCTTCTAGTGTAGCCGTAGTTAGGCCACCACTTCAAGAACTCTGTAGCACCGCCTACATACCTCGCTC
TGCTAATCCTGTTACCAGTGGCTGCTGCCAGTGGCGATAAGTCGTGTCTTACCGGGTTGGACTCAAGACG
ATAGTTACCGGATAAGGCGCAGCGGTCGGGCTGAACGGGGGGTTCGTGCACACAGCCCAGCTTGGAGCGA
ACGACCTACACCGAACTGAGATACCTACAGCGTGAGCTATGAGAAAGCGCCACGCTTCCCGAAGGGAGAA
AGGCGGACAGGTATCCGGTAAGCGGCAGGGTCGGAACAGGAGAGCGCACGAGGGAGCTTCCAGGGGGAAA
CGCCTGGTATCTTTATAGTCCTGTCGGGTTTCGCCACCTCTGACTTGAGCGTCGATTTTTGTGATGCTCG
TCAGGGGGGCGGAGCCTATGGAAAAACGCCAGCAACGCGGCCTTTTTACGGTTCCTGGCCTTTTGCTGGC
CTTTTGCTCACATGTTCTTTCCTGCGTTATCCCCTGATTCTGTGGATAACCGTATTACCGCCTTTGAGTG
AGCTGATACCGCTCGCCGCAGCCGAACGACCGAGCGCAGCGAGTCAGTGAGCGAGGAAGCGGAAGAGCGC
CTGATGCGGTATTTTCTCCTTACGCATCTGTGCGGTATTTCACACCGCATGTGGTGCACTCTCAGTACAA
TCTGCTCTGATGCCGCATAGTTAAGCCAGTATACACTCCGCTATCGCTACGTGACTGGGTCATGGCTGCG
CCCCGACACCCGCCAACACCCGCTGACGCGCCCTGACGGGCTTGTCTGCTCCCGGCATCCGCTTACAGAC
AAGCTGTGACCGTCTCCGGGAGCTGCATGTGTCAGAGGTTTTCACCGTCATCACCGAAACGCGCGAGGCA
GCTCTAGATCATGCGCACCCGTGGCCAGGACCCAACGCTGCCCGAAATTCCGAAACCATCGAATGGTGCA
AAACCTTTCGCGGTATGGCATGATAGCGCCCGGAAGAGAGTCAATTCAGGGTGGTGAATGTGAAACCAGT
AACGTTATACGATGTCGCAGAGTATGCCGGTGTCTCTTATCAGACCGTTTCCCGCGTGGTGAACCAGGCC
AGCCACGTTTCTGCGAAAACGCGGGAAAAAGTGGAAGCGGCGATGGCGGAGCTGAATTACATTCCCAACC
GCGTGGCACAACAACTGGCGGGCAAACAGTCGTTGCTGATTGGCGTTGCCACCTCCAGTCTGGCCCTGCA
CGCGCCGTCGCAAATTGTCGCGGCGATTAAATCTCGCGCCGATCAACTGGGTGCCAGCGTGGTGGTGTCG
ATGGTAGAACGAAGCGGCGTCGAAGCCTGTAAAGCGGCGGTGCACAATCTTCTCGCGCAACGCGTCAGTG
GGCTGATCATTAACTATCCGCTGGATGACCAGGATGCCATTGCTGTGGAAGCTGCCTGCACTAATGTTCC
GGCGTTATTTCTTGATGTCTCTGACCAGACACCCATCAACAGTATTATTTTCTCCCATGAAGACGGTACG
CGACTGGGCGTGGAGCATCTGGTCGCATTGGGTCACCAGCAAATCGCGCTGTTAGCGGGCCCATTAAGTT
CTGTCTCGGCGCGTCTGCGTCTGGCTGGCTGGCATAAATATCTCACTCGCAATCAAATTCAGCCGATAGC
GGAACGGGAAGGCGACTGGAGTGCCATGTCCGGTTTTCAACAAACCATGCAAATGCTGAATGAGGGCATC
GTTCCCACTGCGATGCTGGTTG
